>Addgene plasmid #168926 | pEntry_HCoV-NL63-Nucleocapsid | addgene full sequence | sequence record 422257 | Addgene NGS Result
CTACCAGCGGTGGTTTGTTTGCCGGATCAAGAGCTACCAACTCTTTTTCCGAAGGTAACTGGCTTCAGCA
GAGCGCAGATACCAAATACTGTTCTTCTAGTGTAGCCGTAGTTAGGCCACCACTTCAAGAACTCTGTAGC
ACCGCCTACATACCTCGCTCTGCTAATCCTGTTACCAGTGGCTGCTGCCAGTGGCGATAAGTCGTGTCTT
ACCGGGTTGGACTCAAGACGATAGTTACCGGATAAGGCGCAGCGGTCGGGCTGAACGGGGGGTTCGTGCA
CACAGCCCAGCTTGGAGCGAACGACCTACACCGAACTGAGATACCTACAGCGTGAGCTATGAGAAAGCGC
CACGCTTCCCGAAGGGAGAAAGGCGGACAGGTATCCGGTAAGCGGCAGGGTCGGAACAGGAGAGCGCACG
AGGGAGCTTCCAGGGGGAAACGCCTGGTATCTTTATAGTCCTGTCGGGTTTCGCCACCTCTGACTTGAGC
GTCGATTTTTGTGATGCTCGTCAGGGGGGCGGAGCCTATGGAAAAACGCCAGCAACGCGGCCTTTTTACG
GTTCCTGGCCTTTTGCTGGCCTTTTGCTCACATGTTCTTTCCTGCGTTATCCCCTGATTCTGTGGATAAC
CGTATTACCGCCTTTGAGTGAGCTGATACCGCTCGCCGCAGCCGAACGACCGAGCGCAGCGAGTCAGTGA
GCGAGGAAGCGGAAGAGCGCCCAATACGCAAACCGCCTCTCCCCGCGCGTTGGCCGATTCATTAATGCAG
CTGGCACGACAGGTTTCCCGACTGGAAAGCGGGCAGTGAGCGCAACGCAATTAATACGCGTACCGCTAGC
CAGGAAGAGTTTGTAGAAACGCAAAAAGGCCATCCGTCAGGATGGCCTTCTGCTTAGTTTGATGCCTGGC
AGTTTATGGCGGGCGTCCTGCCCGCCACCCTCCGGGCCGTTGCTTCACAACGTTCAAATCCGCTCCCGGC
GGATTTGTCCTACTCAGGAGAGCGTTCACCGACAAACAACAGATAAAACGAAAGGCCCAGTCTTCCGACT
GAGCCTTTCGTTTTATTTGATGCCTGGCAGTTCCCTACTCTCGCGTTAACGCTAGCATGGATGTTTTCCC
AGTCACGACGTTGTAAAACGACGGCCAGTCTTAAGCTCGGGCCCCAAATAATGATTTTATTTTGACTGAT
AGTGACCTGTTCGTTGCAACAAATTGATGAGCAATGCTTTTTTATAATGCCAACTTTGTACAAAAAAGCA
GAAGGGCCGTCAAGGCCAGGATCCATGGGATCCGCTAGTGTAAATTGGGCCGATGACAGAGCTGCTAGGA
AGAAATTTCCTCCTCCTTCATTTTACATGCCTCTTTTGGTTAGTTCTGATAAGGCACCATATAGGGTCAT
TCCCAGGAATCTTGTCCCTATTGGTAAGGGTAATAAAGATGAGCAGATTGGTTATTGGAATGTTCAAGAG
CGTTGGCGTATGCGCAGGGGGCAACGTGTTGATTTGCCTCCTAAAGTTCATTTTTATTACCTAGGTACTG
GACCTCATAAGGACCTTAAATTCAGACAACGTTCTGATGGTGTTGTTTGGGTTGCTAAGGAAGGTGCTAA
AACTGTTAATACCAGTCTTGGTAATCGCAAACGTAATCAGAAACCTTTGGAACCAAAGTTCTCTATTGCT
TTGCCTCCAGAGCTCTCTGTTGTTGAGTTTGAGGATCGCTCTAATAACTCATCTCGTGCTAGCAGTCGTT
CTTCAACTCGTAACAACTCACGAGACTCTTCTCGTAGCACTTCAAGACAACAGTCTCGCACTCGTTCTGA
TTCTAACCAGTCTTCTTCAGATCTTGTTGCTGCTGTTACTTTGGCTTTAAAGAACTTAGGTTTTGATAAC
CAGTCGAAGTCACCTAGTTCTTCTGGTACTTCCACTCCTAAGAAACCTAATAAGCCTCTTTCTCAACCCA
GGGCTGATAAGCCTTCTCAGTTGAAGAAACCTCGTTGGAAGCGTGTTCCTACCAGAGAGGAAAATGTTAT
TCAGTGCTTTGGTCCTCGTGATTTTAATCACAATATGGGGGATTCAGATCTTGTTCAGAATGGTGTTGAT
GCCAAAGGTTTTCCACAGCTTGCTGAATTGATTCCTAATCAGGCTGCGTTATTCTTTGATAGTGAGGTTA
GCACTGATGAAGTGGGTGATAATGTTCAGATTACCTACACCTACAAAATGCTTGTAGCTAAGGATAATAA
GAACCTTCCTAAGTTCATTGAGCAGATTAGTGCTTTTACTAAACCCAGTTCTATCAAAGAAATGCAGTCA
CAATCATCTCATGTTGCTCAGAACACAGTACTTAATGCTTCTATTCCAGAATCTAAACCATTGGCTGATG
ATGATTCAGCCATTATAGAAATTGTCAACGAGGTTTTGCATCTTAATTAAGACGCGATCGCGGCCTCATG
GGCCCAGCTTTCTTGTACAAAGTTGGCATTATAAAAAATAATTGCTCATCAATTTGTTGCAACGAACAGG
TCACTATCAGTCAAAATAAAATCATTATTTGCCATCCAGCTGATATCCCCTATAGTGAGTCGTATTACAT
GGTCATAGCTGTTTCCTGGCAGCTCTGGCCCGTGTCTCAAAATCTCTGATGTTACATTGCACAAGATAAA
AATATATCATCATGCCTCCTCTAGACCAGCCAGGACAGAAATGCCTCGACTTCGCTGCTACCCAAGGTTG
CCGGGTGACGCACACCGTGGAAACGGATGAAGGCACGAACCCAGTGGACATAAGCCTGTTCGGTTCGTAA
GCTGTAATGCAAGTAGCGTATGCGCTCACGCAACTGGTCCAGAACCTTGACCGAACGCAGCGGTGGTAAC
GGCGCAGTGGCGGTTTTCATGGCTTGTTATGACTGTTTTTTTGGGGTACAGTCTATGCCTCGGGCATCCA
AGCAGCAAGCGCGTTACGCCGTGGGTCGATGTTTGATGTTATGGAGCAGCAACGATGTTACGCAGCAGGG
CAGTCGCCCTAAAACAAAGTTAAACATTATGAGGGAAGCGGTGATCGCCGAAGTATCGACTCAACTATCA
GAGGTAGTTGGCGTCATCGAGCGCCATCTCGAACCGACGTTGCTGGCCGTACATTTGTACGGCTCCGCAG
TGGATGGCGGCCTGAAGCCACACAGTGATATTGATTTGCTGGTTACGGTGACCGTAAGGCTTGATGAAAC
AACGCGGCGAGCTTTGATCAACGACCTTTTGGAAACTTCGGCTTCCCCTGGAGAGAGCGAGATTCTCCGC
GCTGTAGAAGTCACCATTGTTGTGCACGACGACATCATTCCGTGGCGTTATCCAGCTAAGCGCGAACTGC
AATTTGGAGAATGGCAGCGCAATGACATTCTTGCAGGTATCTTCGAGCCAGCCACGATCGACATTGATCT
GGCTATCTTGCTGACAAAAGCAAGAGAACATAGCGTTGCCTTGGTAGGTCCAGCGGCGGAGGAACTCTTT
GATCCGGTTCCTGAACAGGATCTATTTGAGGCGCTAAATGAAACCTTAACGCTATGGAACTCGCCGCCCG
ACTGGGCTGGCGATGAGCGAAATGTAGTGCTTACGTTGTCCCGCATTTGGTACAGCGCAGTAACCGGCAA
AATCGCGCCGAAGGATGTCGCTGCCGACTGGGCAATGGAGCGCCTGCCGGCCCAGTATCAGCCCGTCATA
CTTGAAGCTAGACAGGCTTATCTTGGACAAGAAGAAGATCGCTTGGCCTCGCGCGCAGATCAGTTGGAAG
AATTTGTCCACTACGTGAAAGGCGAGATCACCAAGGTAGTCGGCAAATAACCCTCGAGCCACCCATGACC
AAAATCCCTTAACGTGAGTTACGCGTCGTTCCACTGAGCGTCAGACCCCGTAGAAAAGATCAAAGGATCT
TCTTGAGATCCTTTTTTTCTGCGCGTAATCTGCTGCTTGCAAACAAAAAAACCACCG
Features (pLannotate 1.2.2; 12 found; start..end, strand, type, name):
    717..809     +  CDS            lacI (fragment): lac repressor; lacI; The lac repressor binds to the lac operator to inhibit transcription in E. coli. This inhibition can be relieved by adding lactose or isopropyl-β-D-thiogalactopyranoside (IPTG).
    864..891     -  terminator     rrnB T2 terminator: transcription terminator T2 from the E. coli rrnB gene
   1023..1066    +  terminator     rrnB T1 terminator: Escherichia coli rrnB; transcription terminator T1 from the E. coli rrnB gene
   1113..1149    -  CDS            lacZα (fragment): LacZα fragment of β-galactosidase; lacZ fragment
   1165..1261    +  protein_bind   attL1: mutant version of attL; recombination site for the Gateway® LR reaction LR Clonase™
   1294..2421    +  CDS            N: NCAP_CVHNL - Experimental evidence at protein level: Swiss-Prot protein existence level 1. Packages the positive strand viral genome RNA into a helical ribonucleocapsid (RNP) and plays a fundamental role during virion assembly through its interactions with the viral genome and membrane protein M. Plays an important role in enhancing the efficiency of subgenomic viral RNA transcription as well as viral replication. From Human coronavirus NL63 (HCoV-NL63).
   2453..2551    -  protein_bind   attL2: mutant version of attL; recombination site for the Gateway® LR reaction LR Clonase™
   2569..2587    -  promoter       T7 promoter: promoter for bacteriophage T7 RNA polymerase
   2777..2800    +  promoter       Pc promoter (fragment): intI1 (promoter lies within the coding sequence); class 1 integron promoter
   2976..3032    +  CDS            GmR (fragment): gentamycin acetyltransferase; aacC1; confers resistance to gentamycin
   3039..3830    +  CDS            SmR: aminoglycoside adenylyltransferase (Murphy, 1985); aadA; confers resistance to spectinomycin and streptomycin
   3923..534     +  rep_origin     ori (across the origin): high-copy-number ColE1/pMB1/pBR322/pUC origin of replication
