[The description below was written by a language model from this plasmid's Addgene catalogue record and pLannotate feature annotations shown in this document.]
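Description:
pEntry_HCoV-NL63-Nucleocapsid is a Gateway-compatible Entry clone built on the pENTR223.1 SfiI backbone. It carries the nucleocapsid (N) open reading frame of human coronavirus NL63. The sequenced plasmid is about 4 kb and is propagated in E. coli from a high-copy ColE1/pUC-type origin. Selection is with spectinomycin through the aadA (SmR) aminoglycoside adenylyltransferase gene. A class 1 integron Pc promoter fragment and a short gentamicin acetyltransferase remnant lie upstream of this gene. Small lacI and lacZα fragments also remain in the backbone. The rrnB T1 and T2 terminators sit upstream of the cloning region, where they help insulate the insert from read-through transcription.

The insert of roughly 1.1 kb was made by gene synthesis and cloned between two SfiI sites, which places it between attL1 and attL2. According to the depositor's notes, the 5′ linker supplies BamHI sites flanking an ATG start codon. The 3′ linker contains PacI and AsiSI sites around a TAA stop codon. This arrangement suggests the start and stop codons can be kept or removed, consistent with the collection being described as flexible and multipurpose. The annotated coding sequence matches the NL63 N protein, which packages the viral RNA genome into the helical ribonucleocapsid and contributes to virion assembly and viral RNA synthesis.

The Entry vector has no promoter positioned to express the insert. A T7 promoter lies outside attL2 and points back toward the insert in antisense orientation. The plasmid therefore serves as a donor clone. An LR Clonase reaction moves the N ORF into any attR-containing destination vector, which then provides the promoter, tags and host-specific elements. The plasmid belongs to a collection of human coronavirus protein-coding sequences.
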