Addgene plasmid #168926: pEntry_HCoV-NL63-Nucleocapsid
Purpose: Gateway-compatible Entry vector
Depositing lab: Pascal Falter-Braun. Depositing organization: Helmholtz Munich. Publication: A resource of human coronavirus protein-coding sequences in a flexible, multipurpose Gateway Entry clone collection. Weller B, Lin CW, Pogoutse O, Sauer M, Marin-de la Rosa N, Strobel A, Young V, Knapp JJ, Rayhan A, Falter C, Kim DK, Roth FP, Falter-Braun P. G3 (Bethesda). 2023 Jul 5;13(7):jkad105. doi: 10.1093/g3journal/jkad105. PubMed 37267226.
Backbone
  Vector backbone: pENTR223.1*SfiI
  Backbone size w/o insert (bp): 2800
  Vector type: Gateway-compatible Entry vector
Growth in bacteria
  Bacterial resistance: Spectinomycin, 50 μg/mL
  Growth temperature: 37°C
  Growth strain: DH5alpha
  Copy number: High Copy
Gene/Insert
  Gene/Insert name: HCoV-NL63-Nucleocapsid (alt name: Nucleocapsid (N))
  Species: Other
  Insert size (bp): 1134
  Entrez Gene: HCNV63gp6 (a.k.a. HCNV63gp6)
  Cloning method: Restriction Enzyme; 5′ cloning site SfiI (unknown if destroyed); 3′ cloning site SfiI (unknown if destroyed)
  Sequencing primers: 5′ M13 uni (-21); 3′ M13 rev (-29)
Resource information
  A portion of this plasmid was derived from a plasmid made by: Synthesized by Twist Bioscience
Terms and licenses: Academic/Nonprofit Terms; Industry Terms: Not Available to Industry
Depositor comments: 5'-linker: SfiI-BamHI-ATG-BamHI (GGCCGTCAaggccaggatccatgggatcc), 3'-linker: PacI-TAA-AsiSI-SfiI (cttaatTAAgacgcgatcgcggcctcatGGGCC).
How to cite: pEntry_HCoV-NL63-Nucleocapsid was a gift from Pascal Falter-Braun (Addgene plasmid # 168926 ; http://n2t.net/addgene:168926 ; RRID:Addgene_168926)
