>Addgene plasmid #168926 | pEntry_HCoV-NL63-Nucleocapsid | depositor partial sequence | sequence record 327416 | gene-specific Insert sequence
GCTAGTGTAAATTGGGCCGATGACAGAGCTGCTAGGAAGAAATTTCCTCCTCCTTCATTTTACATGCCTC
TTTTGGTTAGTTCTGATAAGGCACCATATAGGGTCATTCCCAGGAATCTTGTCCCTATTGGTAAGGGTAA
TAAAGATGAGCAGATTGGTTATTGGAATGTTCAAGAGCGTTGGCGTATGCGCAGGGGGCAACGTGTTGAT
TTGCCTCCTAAAGTTCATTTTTATTACCTAGGTACTGGACCTCATAAGGACCTTAAATTCAGACAACGTT
CTGATGGTGTTGTTTGGGTTGCTAAGGAAGGTGCTAAAACTGTTAATACCAGTCTTGGTAATCGCAAACG
TAATCAGAAACCTTTGGAACCAAAGTTCTCTATTGCTTTGCCTCCAGAGCTCTCTGTTGTTGAGTTTGAG
GATCGCTCTAATAACTCATCTCGTGCTAGCAGTCGTTCTTCAACTCGTAACAACTCACGAGACTCTTCTC
GTAGCACTTCAAGACAACAGTCTCGCACTCGTTCTGATTCTAACCAGTCTTCTTCAGATCTTGTTGCTGC
TGTTACTTTGGCTTTAAAGAACTTAGGTTTTGATAACCAGTCGAAGTCACCTAGTTCTTCTGGTACTTCC
ACTCCTAAGAAACCTAATAAGCCTCTTTCTCAACCCAGGGCTGATAAGCCTTCTCAGTTGAAGAAACCTC
GTTGGAAGCGTGTTCCTACCAGAGAGGAAAATGTTATTCAGTGCTTTGGTCCTCGTGATTTTAATCACAA
TATGGGGGATTCAGATCTTGTTCAGAATGGTGTTGATGCCAAAGGTTTTCCACAGCTTGCTGAATTGATT
CCTAATCAGGCTGCGTTATTCTTTGATAGTGAGGTTAGCACTGATGAAGTGGGTGATAATGTTCAGATTA
CCTACACCTACAAAATGCTTGTAGCTAAGGATAATAAGAACCTTCCTAAGTTCATTGAGCAGATTAGTGC
TTTTACTAAACCCAGTTCTATCAAAGAAATGCAGTCACAATCATCTCATGTTGCTCAGAACACAGTACTT
AATGCTTCTATTCCAGAATCTAAACCATTGGCTGATGATGATTCAGCCATTATAGAAATTGTCAACGAGG
TTTTGCAT
